>Addgene plasmid #19755 | human STIM1 CFP | addgene full sequence | sequence record 218935 | Addgene NGS Result
GACATTGATTATTGACTAGTTATTAATAGTAATCAATTACGGGGTCATTAGTTCATAGCCCATATATGGA
GTTCCGCGTTACATAACTTACGGTAAATGGCCCGCCTGGCTGACCGCCCAACGACCCCCGCCCATTGACG
TCAATAATGACGTATGTTCCCATAGTAACGCCAATAGGGACTTTCCATTGACGTCAATGGGTGGAGTATT
TACGGTAAACTGCCCACTTGGCAGTACATCAAGTGTATCATATGCCAAGTACGCCCCCTATTGACGTCAA
TGACGGTAAATGGCCCGCCTGGCATTATGCCCAGTACATGACCTTATGGGACTTTCCTACTTGGCAGTAC
ATCTACGTATTAGTCATCGCTATTACCATGGTGATGCGGTTTTGGCAGTACATCAATGGGCGTGGATAGC
GGTTTGACTCACGGGGATTTCCAAGTCTCCACCCCATTGACGTCAATGGGAGTTTGTTTTGGCACCAAAA
TCAACGGGACTTTCCAAAATGTCGTAACAACTCCGCCCCATTGACGCAAATGGGCGGTAGGCGTGTACGG
TGGGAGGTCTATATAAGCAGAGCTCAATAAAAGAGCCCACAACCCCTCACTCGGCGCGCCAGTCCTCCGA
TAGACTGCGTCGCCCGGGTACCCGTATTCCCAATAAAGCCTCTTGCTGTTTGCATCCGAATCGTGGACTC
GCTGATCCTTGGGAGGGTCTCCTCAGATTGATTGACTGCCCACCTCGGGGGTCTTTCATTTGGAGGTTCC
ACCGAGATTTGGAGACCCCTGCCCAGGGACCACCGACCCCCCCGCCGGGAGGTAAGCTGGCCAGCGGTCG
TTTCGTGTCTGTCTCTGTCTTTGTGCGTGTTTGTGCCGGCATCTAATGTTTGCGCCTGCGTCTGTACTAG
TTAGCTAACTAGCTCTGTATCTGGCGGACCCGTGGTGGAACTGACGAGTTCTGAACACCCGGCCGCAACC
CTGGGAGACGTCCCAGGGACTTTGGGGGCCGTTTTTGTGGCCCGACCTGAGGAAGGGAGTCGATGTGGAA
TCCGACCCCGTCAGGATATGTGGTTCTGGTAGGAGACGAGAACCTAAAACAGTTCCCGCCTCCGTCTGAA
TTTTTGCTTTCGGTTTGGAACCGAAGCCGCGCGTCTTGTCTGCTGCAGCGCTGCAGCATCGTTCTGTGTT
GTCTCTGTCTGACTGTGTTTCTGTATTTGTCTGAAAATTAGGGCCAGACTGTTACCACTCCCTTAAGTTT
GACCTTAGGTCACTGGAAAGATGTCGAGCGGATCGCTCACAACCAGTCGGTAGATGTCAAGAAGAGACGT
TGGGTTACCTTCTGCTCTGCAGAATGGCCAACCTTTAACGTCGGATGGCCGCGAGACGGCACCTTTAACC
GAGACCTCATCACCCAGGTTAAGATCAAGGTCTTTTCACCTGGCCCGCATGGACACCCAGACCAGGTCCC
CTACATCGTGACCTGGGAAGCCTTGGCTTTTGACCCCCCTCCCTGGGTCAAGCCCTTTGTACACCCTAAG
CCTCCGCCTCCTCTTCCTCCATCCGCCCCGTCTCTCCCCCTTGAACCTCCTCGTTCGACCCCGCCTCGAT
CCTCCCTTTATCCAGCCCTCACTCCTTCTCTAGGCGCCGGAATTAGATCTCTCGAGATGGATGTATGCGT
CCGTCTTGCCCTGTGGCTCCTCTGGGGACTCCTCCTGCACCAGGGCCAGAGCCTCAGCCATAGTCACAGT
GAGAAGGCGACAGGAACCAGCTCGGGGGCCAACTCTGAGGAGTCCACTGCAGCAGAGTTTTGCCGAATTG
ACAAGCCCCTGTGTCACAGTGAGGATGAGAAACTCAGCTTCGAGGCAGTCCGTAACATCCACAAACTGAT
GGACGATGATGCCAATGGTGATGTGGATGTGGAAGAAAGTGATGAGTTCCTGAGGGAAGACCTCAATTAC
CATGACCCAACAGTGAAACACAGCACCTTCCATGGTGAGGATAAGCTCATCAGCGTGGAGGACCTGTGGA
AGGCATGGAAGTCATCAGAAGTATACAATTGGACCGTGGATGAGGTGGTACAGTGGCTGATCACATATGT
GGAGCTGCCTCAGTATGAGGAGACCTTCCGGAAGCTGCAGCTCAGTGGCCATGCCATGCCAAGGCTGGCT
GTCACCAACACCACCATGACAGGGACTGTGCTGAAGATGACAGACCGGAGTCATCGGCAGAAGCTGCAGC
TGAAGGCTCTGGATACAGTGCTCTTTGGGCCTCCTCTCTTGACTCGCCATAATCACCTCAAGGACTTCAT
GCTGGTGGTGTCTATCGTTATTGGTGTGGGCGGCTGCTGGTTTGCCTATATCCAGAACCGTTACTCCAAG
GAGCACATGAAGAAGATGATGAAGGACTTGGAGGGGTTACACCGAGCTGAGCAGAGTCTGCATGACCTTC
AGGAAAGGCTGCACAAGGCCCAGGAGGAGCACCGCACAGTGGAGGTGGAGAAGGTCCATCTGGAAAAGAA
GCTGCGCGATGAGATCAACCTTGCTAAGCAGGAAGCCCAGCGGCTGAAGGAGCTGCGGGAGGGTACTGAG
AATGAGCGGAGCCGCCAAAAATATGCTGAGGAGGAGTTGGAGCAGGTTCGGGAGGCCTTGAGGAAAGCAG
AGAAGGAGCTAGAATCTCACAGCTCATGGTATGCTCCAGAGGCCCTTCAGAAGTGGCTGCAGCTGACACA
TGAGGTGGAGGTGCAATATTACAACATCAAGAAGCAAAATGCTGAGAAGCAGCTGCTGGTGGCCAAGGAG
GGGGCTGAGAAGATAAAAAAGAAGAGAAACACACTCTTTGGCACCTTCCACGTGGCCCACAGCTCTTCCC
TGGATGATGTAGATCATAAAATTCTAACAGCTAAGCAAGCACTGAGCGAGGTGACAGCAGCATTGCGGGA
GCGCCTGCACCGCTGGCAACAGATCGAGATCCTCTGTGGCTTCCAGATTGTCAACAACCCTGGCATCCAC
TCACTGGTGGCTGCCCTCAACATAGACCCCAGCTGGATGGGCAGTACACGCCCCAACCCTGCTCACTTCA
TCATGACTGACGACGTGGATGACATGGATGAGGAGATTGTGTCTCCCTTGTCCATGCAGTCCCCTAGCCT
GCAGAGCAGTGTTCGGCAGCGCCTGACGGAGCCACAGCATGGCCTGGGATCTCAGAGGGATTTGACCCAT
TCCGATTCGGAGTCCTCCCTCCACATGAGTGACCGCCAGCGTGTGGCCCCCAAACCTCCTCAGATGAGCC
GTGCTGCAGACGAGGCTCTCAATGCCATGACTTCCAATGGCAGCCACCGGCTGATCGAGGGGGTCCACCC
AGGGTCTCTGGTGGAGAAACTGCCTGACAGCCCTGCCCTGGCCAAGAAGGCATTACTGGCGCTGAACCAT
GGGCTGGACAAGGCCCACAGCCTGATGGAGCTGAGCCCCTCAGCCCCACCTGGTGGCTCTCCACATTTGG
ATTCTTCCCGTTCTCACAGCCCCAGCTCCCCAGACCCAGACACACCATCTCCAGTTGGGGACAGCCGAGC
CCTGCAAGCCAGCCGAAACACACGCATTCCCCACCTGGCTGGCAAGAAGGCTGTGGCTGAGGAGGATAAT
GGCTCTATTGGCGAGGAAACAGACTCCAGCCCAGGCCGGAAGAAGTTTCCCCTCAAAATCTTTAAGAAGC
CTCTTAAGAAGCGAATTCTGCAGTCGACGGTACCGCGGGCCCGGGATCCACCGGTCGCCACCATGGTGAG
CAAGGGCGAGGAGCTGTTCACCGGGGTGGTGCCCATCCTGGTCGAGCTGGACGGCGACGTAAACGGCCAC
AAGTTCAGCGTGTCCGGCGAGGGCGAGGGCGATGCCACCTACGGCAAGCTGACCCTGAAGTTCATCTGCA
CCACCGGCAAGCTGCCCGTGCCCTGGCCCACCCTCGTGACCACCCTGACCTGGGGCGTGCAGTGCTTCAG
CCGCTACCCCGACCACATGAAGCAGCACGACTTCTTCAAGTCCGCCATGCCCGAAGGCTACGTCCAGGAG
CGCACCATCTTCTTCAAGGACGACGGCAACTACAAGACCCGCGCCGAGGTGAAGTTCGAGGGCGACACCC
TGGTGAACCGCATCGAGCTGAAGGGCATCGACTTCAAGGAGGACGGCAACATCCTGGGGCACAAGCTGGA
GTACAACTACATCAGCCACAACGTCTATATCACCGCCGACAAGCAGAAGAACGGCATCAAGGCCAACTTC
AAGATCCGCCACAACATCGAGGACGGCAGCGTGCAGCTCGCCGACCACTACCAGCAGAACACCCCCATCG
GCGACGGCCCCGTGCTGCTGCCCGACAACCACTACCTGAGCACCCAGTCCAAGCTGAGCAAAGACCCCAA
CGAGAAGCGCGATCACATGGTCCTGCTGGAGTTCGTGACCGCCGCCGGGATCACTCTCGGCATGGACGAG
CTGTACAAGTAAAGCGGCCGCTGACTACAAGGACGACGATGACAAGTGAGAATTGTCGAACGGGCCGCTT
ACCCATACGATGTTCCGGATTACGCTTACCCATATGATGTTCCGGATTACGCTTAACTAGAGTGAGGGTC
CCCACCTGGGACCCTTGAGAGTATCAGGTCTCCCACGTGGGAGACAAGAAATCCCTGTTTAATATTTAAC
GAATTCTACCGGGTAGGGGAGGCGCTTTTCCCAAGGCAGTCTGGAGCATGCGCTTTAGCAGCCCCGCTGG
GCACTTGGCGCTACACAAGTGGCCTCTGGCCTCGCACACATTCCACATCCACCGGTAGGCGCCAACCGGC
TCCGTTCTTTGGTGGCCCCTTCGCGCCACCTTCTACTCCTCCCCTAGTCAGGAAGTTCCCCCCCGCCCCG
CAGCTCGCGTCGTGCAGGACGTGACAAATGGAAGTAGCACGTCTCACTAGTCTCGTGCAGATGGACAGCA
CCGCTGAGCAATGGAAGCGGGTAGGCCTTTGGGGCAGCGGCCAATAGCAGCTTTGCTCCTTCGCTTTCTG
GGCTCAGAGGCTGGGAAGGGGTGGGTCCGGGGGCGGGCTCAGGGGCGGGCTCAGGGGCGGGGCGGGCGCC
CGAAGGTCCTCCGGAGGCCCGGCATTCTGCACGCTTCAAAAGCGCACGTCTGCCGCGCTGTTCTCCTCTT
CCTCATCTCCGGGCCTTTCGACCTGCAGCCCAAGCTTACCATGACCGAGTACAAGCCCACGGTGCGCCTC
GCCACCCGCGACGACGTCCCCAGGGCCGTACGCACCCTCGCCGCCGCGTTCGCCGACTACCCCGCCACGC
GCCACACCGTCGATCCGGACCGCCACATCGAGCGGGTCACCGAGCTGCAAGAACTCTTCCTCACGCGCGT
CGGGCTCGACATCGGCAAGGTGTGGGTCGCGGACGACGGCGCCGCGGTGGCGGTCTGGACCACGCCGGAG
AGCGTCGAAGCGGGGGCGGTGTTCGCCGAGATCGGCCCGCGCATGGCCGAGTTGAGCGGTTCCCGGCTGG
CCGCGCAGCAACAGATGGAAGGCCTCCTGGCGCCGCACCGGCCCAAGGAGCCCGCGTGGTTCCTGGCCAC
CGTCGGCGTCTCGCCCGACCACCAGGGCAAGGGTCTGGGCAGCGCCGTCGTGCTCCCCGGAGTGGAGGCG
GCCGAGCGCGCCGGGGTGCCCGCCTTCCTGGAGACCTCCGCGCCCCGCAACCTCCCCTTCTACGAGCGGC
TCGGCTTCACCGTCACCGCCGACGTCGAGGTGCCCGAAGGACCGCGCACCTGGTGCATGACCCGCAAGCC
CGGTGCCTGACGCCCGCCCCACGACCCGCAGCGCCCGACCGAAAGGAGCGCACGACCCCATGCATCGATA
AAATAAAAGATTTTATTTAGTCTCCAGAAAAAGGGGGGAATGAAAGACCCCACCTGTAGGTTTGGCAAGC
TAGCTTAAGTAACGCCATTTTGCAAGGCATGGAAAATACATAACTGAGAATAGAGAAGTTCAGATCAAGG
TTAGGAACAGAGAGACAGCAGAATATGGGCCAAACAGGATATCTGTGGTAAGCAGTTCCTGCCCCGGCTC
AGGGCCAAGAACAGATGGTCCCCAGATGCGGTCCCGCCCTCAGCAGTTTCTAGAGAACCATCAGATGTTT
CCAGGGTGCCCCAAGGACCTGAAATGACCCTGTGCCTTATTTGAACTAACCAATCAGTTCGCTTCTCGCT
TCTGTTCGCGCGCTTCTGCTCCCCGAGCTCAATAAAAGAGCCCACAACCCCTCACTCGGCGCGCCAGTCC
TCCGATAGACTGCGTCGCCCGGGTACCCGTGTATCCAATAAACCCTCTTGCAGTTGCATCCGACTTGTGG
TCTCGCTGTTCCTTGGGAGGGTCTCCTCTGAGTGATTGACTACCCGTCAGCGGGGGTCTTTCATGGGTAA
CAGTTTCTTGAAGTTGGAGAACAACATTCTGAGGGTAGGAGTCGAATATTAAGTAATCCTGACTCAATTA
GCCACTGTTTTGAATCCACATACTCCAATACTCCTGAAATAGTTCATTATGGACAGCGCAGAAAGAGCTG
GGGAGAATTGTGAAATTGTTATCCGCTCACAATTCCACACAACATACGAGCCGGAAGCATAAAGTGTAAA
GCCTGGGGTGCCTAATGAGTGAGCTAACTCACATTAATTGCGTTGCGCTCACTGCCCGCTTTCCAGTCGG
GAAACCTGTCGTGCCAGCTGCATTAATGAATCGGCCAACGCGCGGGGAGAGGCGGTTTGCGTATTGGGCG
CTCTTCCGCTTCCTCGCTCACTGACTCGCTGCGCTCGGTCGTTCGGCTGCGGCGAGCGGTATCAGCTCAC
TCAAAGGCGGTAATACGGTTATCCACAGAATCAGGGGATAACGCAGGAAAGAACATGTGAGCAAAAGGCC
AGCAAAAGGCCAGGAACCGTAAAAAGGCCGCGTTGCTGGCGTTTTTCCATAGGCTCCGCCCCCCTGACGA
GCATCACAAAAATCGACGCTCAAGTCAGAGGTGGCGAAACCCGACAGGACTATAAAGATACCAGGCGTTT
CCCCCTGGAAGCTCCCTCGTGCGCTCTCCTGTTCCGACCCTGCCGCTTACCGGATACCTGTCCGCCTTTC
TCCCTTCGGGAAGCGTGGCGCTTTCTCATAGCTCACGCTGTAGGTATCTCAGTTCGGTGTAGGTCGTTCG
CTCCAAGCTGGGCTGTGTGCACGAACCCCCCGTTCAGCCCGACCGCTGCGCCTTATCCGGTAACTATCGT
CTTGAGTCCAACCCGGTAAGACACGACTTATCGCCACTGGCAGCAGCCACTGGTAACAGGATTAGCAGAG
CGAGGTATGTAGGCGGTGCTACAGAGTTCTTGAAGTGGTGGCCTAACTACGGCTACACTAGAAGAACAGT
ATTTGGTATCTGCGCTCTGCTGAAGCCAGTTACCTTCGGAAAAAGAGTTGGTAGCTCTTGATCCGGCAAA
CAAACCACCGCTGGTAGCGGTGGTTTTTTTGTTTGCAAGCAGCAGATTACGCGCAGAAAAAAAGGATCTC
AAGAAGATCCTTTGATCTTTTCTACGGGGTCTGACGCTCAGTGGAACGAAAACTCACGTTAAGGGATTTT
GGTCATGAGATTATCAAAAAGGATCTTCACCTAGATCCTTTTAAATTAAAAATGAAGTTTTAAATCAATC
TAAAGTATATATGAGTAAACTTGGTCTGACAGTTACCAATGCTTAATCAGTGAGGCACCTATCTCAGCGA
TCTGTCTATTTCGTTCATCCATAGTTGCCTGACTCCCCGTCGTGTAGATAACTACGATACGGGAGGGCTT
ACCATCTGGCCCCAGTGCTGCAATGATACCGCGAGACCCACGCTCACCGGCTCCAGATTTATCAGCAATA
AACCAGCCAGCCGGAAGGGCCGAGCGCAGAAGTGGTCCTGCAACTTTATCCGCCTCCATCCAGTCTATTA
ATTGTTGCCGGGAAGCTAGAGTAAGTAGTTCGCCAGTTAATAGTTTGCGCAACGTTGTTGCCATTGCTAC
AGGCATCGTGGTGTCACGCTCGTCGTTTGGTATGGCTTCATTCAGCTCCGGTTCCCAACGATCAAGGCGA
GTTACATGATCCCCCATGTTGTGCAAAAAAGCGGTTAGCTCCTTCGGTCCTCCGATCGTTGTCAGAAGTA
AGTTGGCCGCAGTGTTATCACTCATGGTTATGGCAGCACTGCATAATTCTCTTACTGTCATGCCATCCGT
AAGATGCTTTTCTGTGACTGGTGAGTACTCAACCAAGTCATTCTGAGAATAGTGTATGCGGCGACCGAGT
TGCTCTTGCCCGGCGTCAATACGGGATAATACCGCGCCACATAGCAGAACTTTAAAAGTGCTCATCATTG
GAAAACGTTCTTCGGGGCGAAAACTCTCAAGGATCTTACCGCTGTTGAGATCCAGTTCGATGTAACCCAC
TCGTGCACCCAACTGATCTTCAGCATCTTTTACTTTCACCAGCGTTTCTGGGTGAGCAAAAACAGGAAGG
CAAAATGCCGCAAAAAAGGGAATAAGGGCGACACGGAAATGTTGAATACTCATACTCTTCCTTTTTCAAT
ATTATTGAAGCATTTATCAGGGTTATTGTCTCATGAGCGGATACATATTTGAATGTATTTAGAAAAATAA
ACAAATAGGGGTTCCGCGCACATTTCCCCGAAAAGTGCCACCTGACGTCTAAGAAACCATTATTATCATG
ACATTAACCTATAAAAATAGGCGTATCACGAGGCCCTTTCGTCTCGCGCGTTTCGGTGATGACGGTGAAA
ACCTCTGACACATGCAGCTCCCGGAGACGGTCACAGCTTGTCTGTAAGCGGATGCCGGGAGCAGACAAGC
CCGTCAGGGCGCGTCAGCGGGTGTTGGCGGGTGTCGGGGCTGGCTTAACTATGCGGCATCAGAGCAGATT
GTACTGAGAGTGCACCATATGCGGTGTGAAATACCGCACAGATGCGTAAGGAGAAAATACCGCATCAGGC
GCCATTCGCCATTCAGGCTGCGCAACTGTTGGGAAGGGCGATCGGTGCGGGCCTCTTCGCTATTACGCCA
GCGCGTT
Features (pLannotate 1.2.2; 24 found; start..end, strand, type, name):
      1..380     +  enhancer       CMV enhancer: human cytomegalovirus immediate early enhancer
    381..584     +  promoter       CMV promoter: human cytomegalovirus (CMV) immediate early promoter
    585..760     +  LTR            5' LTR (truncated): truncated long terminal repeat from Moloney murine sarcoma virus
    824..1165    +  misc_feature   MESV Ψ: packaging signal of murine embryonic stem cell virus
   1232..1648    +  CDS            gag (truncated): truncated Moloney murine leukemia virus (MMLV) gag gene lacking the start codon
   1667..3721    +  CDS            STIM1: STIM1_HUMAN - Also known as GOK From Homo sapiens (Human).
   3722..3759    +  misc_feature   MCS (fragment): multiple cloning site
   3773..4492    +  CDS            mECFP: enhanced CFP with monomerizing A206K mutation (Zacharias et al., 2002) mammalian codon-optimized
   4506..4526    +  CDS            FLAG (fragment): FLAG® epitope tag, followed by an enterokinase cleavage site
   4550..4578    +  CDS            3xHA (fragment): three tandem HA epitope tags
   4611..4701    +  ncRNA          G-CSF SLDE (fragment): Accession: RF00183 - G-CSF factor stem-loop destabilising element (SLDE)
   4701..5200    +  promoter       PGK promoter: mouse phosphoglycerate kinase 1 promoter
   5221..5820    +  CDS            PuroR: puromycin N-acetyltransferase; pac from Streptomyces alboniger; confers resistance to puromycin
   5920..6434    +  LTR            3' LTR: 3' long terminal repeat from murine embryonic stem cell virus
   6596..6612    -  protein_bind   lac operator: The lac repressor binds to the lac operator to inhibit transcription in E. coli. This inhibition can be relieved by adding lactose or isopropyl-β-D-thiogalactopyranoside (IPTG). lac repressor encoded by lacI
   6620..6650    -  promoter       lac promoter: promoter for the E. coli lac operon
   6665..6686    -  protein_bind   CAP binding site: CAP binding activates transcription in the presence of cAMP. E. coli catabolite activator protein
   6699..6791    -  CDS            lacI (fragment): lac repressor; lacI; The lac repressor binds to the lac operator to inhibit transcription in E. coli. This inhibition can be relieved by adding lactose or isopropyl-β-D-thiogalactopyranoside (IPTG).
   6974..7562    -  rep_origin     ori: high-copy-number ColE1/pMB1/pBR322/pUC origin of replication
   7733..8593    -  CDS            AmpR: β-lactamase; bla; confers resistance to ampicillin, carbenicillin, and related antibiotics
   8594..8698    -  promoter       AmpR promoter: bla
   8793..8828    +  CDS            rop (fragment): Rop protein, which maintains plasmids at low copy number; rop
   8930..9029    +  misc_feature   bom (fragment): basis of mobility region from pBR322
   9035..9102    -  CDS            lacZα (fragment): LacZα fragment of β-galactosidase; lacZ fragment
