[The description below was written by a language model from this plasmid's Addgene catalogue record and pLannotate feature annotations shown in this document.]
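Description:
human STIM1 CFP is a gammaretroviral mammalian expression plasmid built on the MO91 backbone, carrying human STIM1 (stromal interaction molecule 1) fused at its C terminus to a cyan fluorescent protein. In bacteria it is maintained through a high-copy ColE1/pUC-type origin and selected with ampicillin via the β-lactamase gene. The remaining bacterial annotations (lac promoter/operator and fragments of lacI, rop, bom and lacZα) are backbone remnants with no evident role in the payload.

The viral cassette begins with a CMV enhancer/promoter joined to a truncated 5' LTR, a hybrid arrangement that drives strong transcription of the viral genomic RNA in transfected packaging cells. This is followed by the MESV Ψ packaging signal and a truncated gag segment lacking its start codon, which together support efficient encapsidation, and the cassette is closed by a murine embryonic stem cell virus 3' LTR. The STIM1 coding sequence, cloned between XhoI and NotI according to the record, sits downstream of gag and is linked through a short polylinker remnant to the fluorescent protein, which the sequence annotation identifies as monomeric ECFP carrying the A206K mutation. Short FLAG and HA fragments are annotated after the CFP, but the record does not indicate whether they are in frame or functional. A separate mouse PGK promoter drives puromycin N-acetyltransferase, allowing selection of transduced or stably transfected cells.

The construct suits retroviral delivery and live-cell imaging of STIM1 localisation. The associated publication concerns Orai1 and the CRAC channel, pointing to use in studies of store-operated calcium entry.
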