Addgene plasmid #19755: human STIM1 CFP
Depositing lab: Anjana Rao. Depositing organization: Boston Children's Hospital. Publication: Orai1 is an essential pore subunit of the CRAC channel. Prakriya M, Feske S, Gwack Y, Srikanth S, Rao A, Hogan PG. Nature. 2006 Sep 14. 443(7108):230-3. 10.1038/nature05122 PubMed 16921383.
Backbone
  Vector backbone: MO91
  Backbone manufacturer: See author's map
  Backbone size w/o insert (bp): 6000
  Vector type: Mammalian Expression, Retroviral
  Selectable markers: Puromycin
Growth in bacteria
  Bacterial resistance: Ampicillin, 100 μg/mL
  Growth temperature: 37°C
  Growth strain: DH5alpha
  Copy number: Unknown
Gene/Insert
  Gene/Insert name: STIM1 (alt name: stromal interaction molecule 1)
  Species: H. sapiens (human)
  Entrez Gene: STIM1 (a.k.a. D11S4896E, GOK, IMD10, STRMK, TAM, TAM1)
  Tag / fusion protein: CFP (C terminal on insert)
  Cloning method: Restriction Enzyme; 5′ cloning site XhoI (unknown if destroyed); 3′ cloning site NotI (unknown if destroyed)
  Sequencing primers: 5′ n/a; 3′ EGFP-N
Terms and licenses: Academic/Nonprofit Terms; Industry Terms: Not Available to Industry
Depositor comments: See Author's Map for empty backbone (MO91) information.
How to cite: human STIM1 CFP was a gift from Anjana Rao (Addgene plasmid # 19755 ; http://n2t.net/addgene:19755 ; RRID:Addgene_19755)
