>Addgene plasmid #19755 | human STIM1 CFP | addgene partial sequence | sequence record 25403 | EGFP-N 5'-CGTCGCCGTCCAGCTCGACCAG-3'
GCTCCTCGCCCTTGCTCACCATGGTGGCGACCGGTGGATCCCGGGCCCGCGGTACCGTCGACTGCAGAAT
TCGCTTCTTAAGAGGCTTCTTAAAGATTTTGAGGGGAAACTTCTTCCGGCCTGGGCTGGAGTCTGTTTCC
TCGCCAATAGAGCCATTATCCTCCTCAGCCACAGCCTTCTTGCCAGCCAGGTGGGGAATGCGTGTGTTTC
GGCTGGCTTGCAGGGCTCGGCTGTCCCCAACTGGAGATGGTGTGTCTGGGTCTGGGGAGCTGGGGCTGTG
AGAACGGGAAGAATCCAAATGTGGAGAGCCACCAGGTGGGGCTGAGGGGCTCAGCTCCATCAGGCTGTGG
GCCTTGTCCAGCCCATGGTTCAGCGCCAGTAATGCCTTCTTGGCCAGGGCAGGGCTGTCAGGCAGTTTCT
CCACCAGAGACCCTGGGTGGACCCCCTCGATCAGCCGGTGGCTGCCATTGGAAGTCATGGCATTGAGAGC
CTCGTCTGCAGCACGGCTCATCTGAGGAGGTTTGGGGGCCACACGCTGGCGGTCACTCATGTGGAGGGAG
GACTCCGAATCGGAATGGGTCAAATCCCTCTGAGATCCCAGGCCATGCTGTGGCTCCGTCAGGCGCTGCC
GAACACTGCTCTGCAGGCTAGGGGACTGCATGGACAAGGGAGACACAATCTCCTCATCCATGTCATCCAC
GTCGTCAGTCATGATGAAGTGAGCAGGGTTGGGGCGTGTACTGCCCATCCAGCTGGGGTCTATGTTGAGG
GCAGCCACCAGTGAGTGGATGCCAGGGTTGTTGACAATCTGGAAG
