>Addgene plasmid #19755 | human STIM1 CFP | addgene partial sequence | sequence record 128141 | MSCV-rev 5'-CAGCGGGGCTGCTAAAGCGCATGC-3'
CCTCCCCTACCCGGTAGAATTCGTTAAATATTAAACAGGGATTTCTTGTCTCCCACGTGGGAGACCTGAT
ACTCTCAAGGGTCCCAGGTGGGGACCCTCACTCTAGTTAAGCGTAATCCGGAACATCATATGGGTAAGCG
TAATCCGGAACATCGTATGGGTAAGCGGCCCGTTCGACAATTCTCACTTGTCATCGTCGTCCTTGTAGTC
AGCGGCCGCTTTACTTGTACAGCTCGTCCATGCCGAGAGTGATCCCGGCGGCGGTCACGAACTCCAGCAG
GACCATGTGATCGCGCTTCTCGTTGGGGTCTTTGCTCAGCTTGGACTGGGTGCTCAGGTAGTGGTTGTCG
GGCAGCAGCACGGGGCCGTCGCCGATGGGGGTGTTCTGCTGGTAGTGGTCGGCGAGCTGCACGCTGCCGT
CCTCGATGTTGTGGCGGATCTTGAAGTTGGCCTTGATGCCGTTCTTCTGCTTGTCGGCGGTGATATAGAC
GTTGTGGCTGATGTAGTTGTACTCC
